>Addgene plasmid #147312 | pnEA-NpM-HsNot1iso1_841-998_Q | depositor full sequence | sequence record 289759 | Full Sequence
TTCTTGAAGACGAAAGGGCCTCGTGATACGCCTATTTTTATAGGTTAATGTCATGATAATAATGGTTTCT
TAGACGTCAGGTGGCACTTTTCGGGGAAATGTGCGCGGAACCCCTATTTGTTTATTTTTCTAAATACATT
CAAATATGTATCCGCTCATGAGACAATAACCCTGATAAATGCTTCAATAATATTGAAAAAGGAAGAGTAT
GAGTATTCAACATTTCCGTGTCGCCCTTATTCCCTTTTTTGCGGCATTTTGCCTTCCTGTTTTTGCTCAC
CCAGAAACGCTGGTGAAAGTAAAAGATGCTGAAGATCAGTTGGGTGCACGAGTGGGTTACATCGAACTGG
ATCTCAACAGCGGTAAGATCCTTGAGAGTTTTCGCCCCGAAGAACGTTTTCCAATGATGAGCACTTTTAA
AGTTCTGCTATGTGGCGCGGTATTATCCCGTGTTGACGCCGGGCAAGAGCAACTCGGTCGCCGCATACAC
TATTCTCAGAATGACTTGGTTGAGTACTCACCAGTCACAGAAAAGCATCTTACGGATGGCATGACAGTAA
GAGAATTATGCAGTGCTGCCATAACCATGAGTGATAACACTGCGGCCAACTTACTTCTGACAACGATCGG
AGGACCGAAGGAGCTAACCGCTTTTTTGCACAACATGGGGGATCATGTAACTCGCCTTGATCGTTGGGAA
CCGGAGCTGAATGAAGCCATACCAAACGACGAGCGTGACACCACGATGCCTGCAGCAATGGCAACAACGT
TGCGCAAACTATTAACTGGCGAACTACTTACTCTAGCTTCCCGGCAACAATTAATAGACTGGATGGAGGC
GGATAAAGTTGCAGGACCACTTCTGCGCTCGGCCCTTCCGGCTGGCTGGTTTATTGCTGATAAATCTGGA
GCCGGTGAGCGTGGGTCTCGCGGTATCATTGCAGCACTGGGGCCAGATGGTAAGCCCTCCCGTATCGTAG
TTATCTACACGACGGGGAGTCAGGCAACTATGGATGAACGAAATAGACAGATCGCTGAGATAGGTGCCTC
ACTGATTAAGCATTGGTAACTGTCAGACCAAGTTTACTCATATATACTTTAGATTGATTTAAAACTTCAT
TTTTAATTTAAAAGGATCTAGGTGAAGATCCTTTTTGATAATCTCATGACCAAAATCCCTTAACGTGAGT
TTTCGTTCCACTGAGCGTCAGACCCCGTAGAAAAGATCAAAGGATCTTCTTGAGATCCTTTTTTTCTGCG
CGTAATCTGCTGCTTGCAAACAAAAAAACCACCGCTACCAGCGGTGGTTTGTTTGCCGGATCAAGAGCTA
CCAACTCTTTTTCCGAAGGTAACTGGCTTCAGCAGAGCGCAGATACCAAATACTGTCCTTCTAGTGTAGC
CGTAGTTAGGCCACCACTTCAAGAACTCTGTAGCACCGCCTACATACCTCGCTCTGCTAATCCTGTTACC
AGTGGCTGCTGCCAGTGGCGATAAGTCGTGTCTTACCGGGTTGGACTCAAGACGATAGTTACCGGATAAG
GCGCAGCGGTCGGGCTGAACGGGGGGTTCGTGCACACAGCCCAGCTTGGAGCGAACGACCTACACCGAAC
TGAGATACCTACAGCGTGAGCTATGAGAAAGCGCCACGCTTCCCGAAGGGAGAAAGGCGGACAGGTATCC
GGTAAGCGGCAGGGTCGGAACAGGAGAGCGCACGAGGGAGCTTCCAGGGGGAAACGCCTGGTATCTTTAT
AGTCCTGTCGGGTTTCGCCACCTCTGACTTGAGCGTCGATTTTTGTGATGCTCGTCAGGGGGGCGGAGCC
TATGGAAAAACGCCAGCAACGCGGCCTTTTTACGGTTCCTGGCCTTTTGCTGGCCTTTTGCTCACATGTT
CTTTCCTGCGTTATCCCCTGATTCTGTGGATAACCGTATTACCGCCTTTGAGTGAGCTGATACCGCTCGC
CGCAGCCGAACGACCGAGCGCAGCGAGTCAGTGAGCGAGGAAGCGGAAGAGCGCCTGATGCGGTATTTTC
TCCTTACGCATCTGTGCGGTATTTCACACCGCATATATGGTGCACTCTCAGTACAATCTGCTCTGATGCC
GCATAGTTAAGCCAGTATACACTCCGCTATCGCTACGTGACTGGGTCATGGCTGCGCCCCGACACCCGCC
AACACCCGCTGACGCGCCCTGACGGGCTTGTCTGCTCCCGGCATCCGCTTACAGACAAGCTGTGACCGTC
TCCGGGAGCTGCATGTGTCAGAGGTTTTCACCGTCATCACCGAAACGCGCGAGGCAGCTGCGGTAAAGCT
CATCAGCGTGGTCGTGAAGCGATTCACAGATGTCTGCCTGTTCATCCGCGTCCAGCTCGTTGAGTTTCTC
CAGAAGCGTTAATGTCTGGCTTCTGATAAAGCGGGCCATGTTAAGGGCGGTTTTTTCCTGTTTGGTCACT
GATGCCTCCGTGTAAGGGGGATTTCTGTTCATGGGGGTAATGATACCGATGAAACGAGAGAGGATGCTCA
CGATACGGGTTACTGATGATGAACATGCCCGGTTACTGGAACGTTGTGAGGGTAAACAACTGGCGGTATG
GATGCGGCGGGACCAGAGAAAAATCACTCAGGGTCAATGCCAGCGCTTCGTTAATACAGATGTAGGTGTT
CCACAGGGTAGCCAGCAGCATCCTGCGATGCAGATCCGGAACATAATGGTGCAGGGCGCTGACTTCCGCG
TTTCCAGACTTTACGAAACACGGAAACCGAAGACCATTCATGTTGTTGCTCAGGTCGCAGACGTTTTGCA
GCAGCAGTCGCTTCACGTTCGCTCGCGTATCGGTGATTCATTCTGCTAACCAGTAAGGCAACCCCGCCAG
CCTAGCCGGGTCCTCAACGACAGGAGCACGATCATGCGCACCCGTGGCCAGGACCCAACGCTGCCCGAGA
TGCGCCGCGTGCGGCTGCTGGAGATGGCGGACGCGATGGATATGTTCTGCCAAGGGTTGGTTTGCGCATT
CACAGTTCTCCGCAAGAATTGATTGGCTCCAATTCTTGGAGTGGTGAATCCGTTAGCGAGGTGCCGCCGG
CTTCCATTCAGGTCGAGGTGGCCCGGCTCCATGCACCGCGACGCAACGCGGGGAGGCAGACAAGGTATAG
GGCGGCGCCTACAATCCATGCCAACCCGTTCCATGTGCTCGCCGAGGCGGCATAAATCGCCGTGACGATC
AGCGGTCCAGTGATCGAAGTTAGGCTGGTAAGAGCCGCGAGCGATCCTTGAAGCTGTCCCTGATGGTCGT
CATCTACCTGCCTGGACAGCATGGCCTGCAACGCGGGCATCCCGATGCCGCCGGAAGCGAGAAGAATCAT
AATGGGGAAGGCCATCCAGCCTCGCGTCGCGAACGCCAGCAAGACGTAGCCCAGCGCGTCGGCCGCCATG
CCGGCGATAATGGCCTGCTTCTCGCCGAAACGTTTGGTGGCGGGACCAGTGACGAAGGCTTGAGCGAGGG
CGTGCAAGATTCCGAATACCGCAAGCGACAGGCCGATCATCGTCGCGCTCCAGCGAAAGCGGTCCTCGCC
GAAAATGACCCAGAGCGCTGCCGGCACCTGTCCTACGAGTTGCATGATAAAGAAGACAGTCATAAGTGCG
GCGACGATAGTCATGCCCCGCGCCCACCGGAAGGAGCTGACTGGGTTGAAGGCTCTCAAGGGCATCGGTC
GAGATCCCGGTGCCTAATGAGTGAGCTAACTTACATTAATTGCGTTGCGCTCACTGCCCGCTTTCCAGTC
GGGAAACCTGTCGTGCCAGCTGCATTAATGAATCGGCCAACGCGCGGGGAGAGGCGGTTTGCGTATTGGG
CGCCAGGGTGGTTTTTCTTTTCACCAGTGAGACGGGCAACAGCTGATTGCCCTTCACCGCCTGGCCCTGA
GAGAGTTGCAGCAAGCGGTCCACGCTGGTTTGCCCCAGCAGGCGAAAATCCTGTTTGATGGTGGTTAACG
GCGGGATATAACATGAGCTGTCTTCGGTATCGTCGTATCCCACTACCGAGATATCCGCACCAACGCGCAG
CCCGGACTCGGTAATGGCGCGCATTGCGCCCAGCGCCATCTGATCGTTGGCAACCAGCATCGCAGTGGGA
ACGATGCCCTCATTCAGCATTTGCATGGTTTGTTGAAAACCGGACATGGCACTCCAGTCGCCTTCCCGTT
CCGCTATCGGCTGAATTTGATTGCGAGTGAGATATTTATGCCAGCCAGCCAGACGCAGACGCGCCGAGAC
AGAACTTAATGGGCCCGCTAACAGCGCGATTTGCTGGTGACCCAATGCGACCAGATGCTCCACGCCCAGT
CGCGTACCGTCTTCATGGGAGAAAATAATACTGTTGATGGGTGTCTGGTCAGAGACATCAAGAAATAACG
CCGGAACATTAGTGCAGGCAGCTTCCACAGCAATGGCATCCTGGTCATCCAGCGGATAGTTAATGATCAG
CCCACTGACGCGTTGCGCGAGAAGATTGTGCACCGCCGCTTTACAGGCTTCGACGCCGCTTCGTTCTACC
ATCGACACCACCACGCTGGCACCCAGTTGATCGGCGCGAGATTTAATCGCCGCGACAATTTGCGACGGCG
CGTGCAGGGCCAGACTGGAGGTGGCAACGCCAATCAGCAACGACTGTTTGCCCGCCAGTTGTTGTGCCAC
GCGGTTGGGAATGTAATTCAGCTCCGCCATCGCCGCTTCCACTTTTTCCCGCGTTTTCGCAGAAACGTGG
CTGGCCTGGTTCACCACGCGGGAAACGGTCTGATAAGAGACACCGGCATACTCTGCGACATCGTATAACG
TTACTGGTTTCACATTCACCACCCTGAATTGACTCTCTTCCGGGCGCTATCATGCCATACCGCGAAAGGT
TTTGCGCCATTCGATGGTGTCCGGGATCTCGACGCTCTCCCTTATGCGACTCCTGCATTAGGAAGCAGCC
CAGTAGTAGGTTGAGGCCGTTGAGCACCGCCGCCGCAAGGAATGGTGCATGCAAGGAGATGGCGCCCAAC
AGTCCCCCGGCCACGGGGCCTGCCACCATACCCACGCCGAAACAAGCGCTCATGAGCCCGAAGTGGCGAG
CCCGATCTTCCCCATCGGTGATGTCGGCGATATAGGCGCCAGCAACCGCACCTGTGGCGCCGGTGATGCC
GGCCACGATGCGTCCGGCGTAGAGGATCGAGATCTCGATCCCGCGAAATTAATACGACTCACTATAGGGG
AATTGTGAGCGGATAACAATTCCCCACTAGTAATAATTTTGTTTAACTTTAAGAAGGAGATATACCATGG
AAACTGAAGAAGGTAAACTGGTAATCTGGATTAACGGCGATAAAGGCTATAACGGTCTCGCTGAAGTCGG
TAAGAAATTCGAGAAAGATACCGGAATTAAAGTCACCGTTGAGCATCCGGATAAACTGGAAGAGAAATTC
CCACAGGTTGCGGCAACTGGCGATGGCCCTGACATTATCTTCTGGGCACACGACCGCTTTGGTGGCTACG
CTCAATCTGGCCTGTTGGCTGAAATCACCCCGGACAAAGCGTTCCAGGACAAGCTGTATCCGTTTACCTG
GGATGCCGTACGTTACAACGGCAAGCTGATTGCTTACCCGATCGCTGTTGAAGCGTTATCGCTGATTTAT
AACAAAGACCTGCTGCCGAACCCGCCAAAAACCTGGGAAGAGATCCCGGCGCTGGATAAAGAACTGAAAG
CGAAAGGTAAGAGCGCCCTGATGTTCAACCTGCAAGAACCGTACTTCACCTGGCCGCTGATTGCTGCTGA
CGGGGGTTATGCGTTCAAGTATGAAAACGGCAAGTACGACATTAAAGACGTGGGCGTGGATAACGCTGGC
GCGAAAGCGGGTCTGACCTTCCTGGTTGACCTGATTAAAAACAAACACATGAATGCAGACACCGATTACT
CCATCGCAGAAGCTGCCTTTAATAAAGGCGAAACAGCGATGACCATCAACGGCCCGTGGGCATGGTCCAA
CATCGACACCAGCAAAGTGAATTATGGTGTAACGGTACTGCCGACCTTCAAGGGTCAACCATCCAAACCG
TTCGTTGGCGTGCTGAGCGCAGGTATTAACGCCGCCAGTCCGAACAAAGAGCTGGCAAAAGAGTTCCTCG
AAAACTATCTGCTGACTGATGAAGGTCTGGAAGCGGTTAATAAAGACAAACCGCTGGGTGCCGTAGCGCT
GAAGTCTTACGAGGAAGAGTTGGCGAAAGATCCACGTATTGCCGCCACGATGGAAAACGCCCAGAAAGGT
GAAATCATGCCGAACATCCCGCAGATGTCCGCTTTCTGGTATGCCGTGCGTACTGCGGTGATCAACGCCG
CCAGCGGTCGTCAGACTGTCGATGAAGCCCTTAAAGACGCGCAGACTGGTACCGGCAGCGGCCTGGAAGT
TCTGTTCCAGGGGCCCCATATGCTCGAGAGTAAAGAGATAGATGATGAAGCAAACAGCTATTTCCAGCGA
ATATATAATCATCCACCACATCCAACCATGTCTGTTGATGAGGTATTAGAAATGCTGCAGAGATTTAAAG
ACTCTACTATAAAGAGGGAACGAGAAGTATTTAACTGTATGCTAAGGAACTTGTTTGAAGAATATCGTTT
TTTTCCCCAGTATCCTGATAAAGAGTTACATATAACAGCCTGCCTATTTGGTGGTATAATTGAGAAAGGA
CTGGTCACTTACATGGCACTAGGTCTGGCTCTACGATATGTTCTTGAAGCCTTACGCAAGCCTTTTGGAT
CCAAAATGTATTATTTCGGGATTGCTGCACTAGATAGATTTAAAAACAGATTGAAGGACTATCCCCAGTA
TTGTCAGCATTTGGCTTCTATCAGTCACTTTATGCAATTTCCACATCATTTACAGGAGTATATTGAGTAT
GGACAGCAGTCTTAACCTAGGAGATCCGGCTGCTAACAAAGCCCGAAAGGAAGCTGAGTTGGCTGCTGCC
ACCGCTGAGCAATAACTAGCATAACCCCTTGGGGCCTCTAAACGGGTCTTGAGGGGTTTTTTGCTGAAAG
GAGGAACTATATCCGGATATCCCGCAAGAGGCCCGGCAGTACCGGCATAACCAAGCCTATGCCTACAGCA
TCCAGGGTGACGGTGCCGAGGATGACGATGAGCGCATTGTTAGATTTCATACACGGTGCCTGACTGCGTT
AGCAATTTAACTGTGATAAACTACCGCATTAAAGCTTATCGATGATAAGCTGTCAAACATGAGAA
Features (pLannotate 1.2.2; 20 found; start..end, strand, type, name):
    104..208     +  promoter       AmpR promoter: bla
    209..1069    +  CDS            AmpR: β-lactamase; bla; confers resistance to ampicillin, carbenicillin, and related antibiotics
   1240..1828    +  rep_origin     ori: high-copy-number ColE1/pMB1/pBR322/pUC origin of replication
   2014..2156    -  misc_feature   bom: basis of mobility region from pBR322
   2258..2449    -  CDS            rop: Rop protein, which maintains plasmids at low copy number; rop
   2466..2846    +  CDS            YPB1_ECOLX: Protein predicted: Swiss-Prot protein existence level 4. From Escherichia coli.
   3088..3712    -  CDS            TcR (fragment): tetracycline efflux protein; tet; confers resistance to tetracycline
   3727..3748    -  protein_bind   CAP binding site: CAP binding activates transcription in the presence of cAMP. E. coli catabolite activator protein
   3761..4843    -  CDS            lacI: lac repressor; lacI; The lac repressor binds to the lac operator to inhibit transcription in E. coli. This inhibition can be relieved by adding lactose or isopropyl-β-D-thiogalactopyranoside (IPTG).
   4844..4921    -  promoter       lacI promoter: lacI
   4929..5208    -  CDS            TcR (fragment): tetracycline efflux protein; tet; confers resistance to tetracycline
   5230..5248    +  promoter       T7 promoter: promoter for bacteriophage T7 RNA polymerase
   5249..5273    +  protein_bind   lac operator: The lac repressor binds to the lac operator to inhibit transcription in E. coli. This inhibition can be relieved by adding lactose or isopropyl-β-D-thiogalactopyranoside (IPTG). lac repressor encoded by lacI
   5288..5310    +  RBS            RBS: efficient ribosome binding site from bacteriophage T7 gene 10 (Olins and Rangwala, 1989)
   5321..6417    +  CDS            MBP (fragment): maltose binding protein from E. coli; malE (mutated); This version of the gene does not encode a signal sequence, so MBP will remain in the cytosol.
   6469..6942    +  CDS            Cnot1 (fragment): CNOT1_MOUSE - Also known as Kiaa1007. Experimental evidence at protein level: Swiss-Prot protein existence level 1. Scaffolding component of the CCR4-NOT complex which is one of the major cellular mRNA deadenylases and is linked to various cellular processes including bulk mRNA degradation, miRNA-mediated repression, translational repression during translational initiation and general transcription regulation. Additional complex functions may be a consequence of its influence on mRNA expression. Its scaffolding function implies its interaction with the catalytic complex module and diverse RNA-
   6959..7008    +  CDS            SET1 (fragment): solubility-enhancement tag derived from T7 phage gene 10B
   7016..7063    +  terminator     T7 terminator: transcription terminator for bacteriophage T7 RNA polymerase
   7086..7190    -  CDS            TcR (fragment): tetracycline efflux protein; tet; confers resistance to tetracycline
   7238..7266    -  promoter       tet promoter: E. coli promoter for tetracycline efflux protein gene
