[The description below was written by a language model from this plasmid's Addgene catalogue record and pLannotate feature annotations shown in this document.]
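Description:
pnEA-NpM-HsNot1iso1_841-998_Q is a 7,275 nt bacterial expression plasmid for producing a fragment of human CNOT1 (residues 841–998 of isoform 1) in E. coli. The catalogue lists the backbone as unknown, but the annotated features show a pBR322-derived, pET-like architecture. It has a ColE1/pMB1-type origin accompanied by the bom site and the rop gene, which holds copy number down, consistent with the low-copy designation. An ampicillin resistance gene (bla) with its own promoter provides selection. Scattered fragments of the tetracycline resistance gene and its promoter flank the expression region. These appear to be non-functional remnants of the parental vector interrupted by the inserted cassettes.

The expression cassette is driven by a T7 promoter with an adjacent lac operator and the T7 gene 10 ribosome binding site, and it ends at a T7 terminator. A plasmid-borne lacI gene supplies repressor, so transcription is IPTG-inducible in hosts that provide T7 RNA polymerase. The open reading frame begins with maltose binding protein lacking its signal sequence, so the product stays cytosolic, followed after a short unannotated linker by the CNOT1 segment. The annotation tool matched this segment to the mouse orthologue, but the record specifies human sequence. A short downstream fragment annotated as a T7 gene 10B-derived solubility tag precedes the terminator; whether it is translated as part of the fusion is not stated.

CNOT1 is the scaffold subunit of the CCR4-NOT deadenylase complex. An N-terminally MBP-tagged fragment of this kind suits recombinant production and amylose-affinity purification for structural, biochemical or interaction studies, though the record states only bacterial expression as the purpose. The depositor sequence may be theoretical.
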