Addgene plasmid #147312: pnEA-NpM-HsNot1iso1_841-998_Q
Purpose: Bacterial Expression of HsNot1iso1_841-998
Depositing lab: Elisa Izaurralde. Depositing organization: Max Planck Institute for Developmental Biology.
Backbone
  Vector backbone: Unknown
  Vector type: Bacterial Expression
Growth in bacteria
  Bacterial resistance: Ampicillin, 100 μg/mL
  Growth temperature: 37°C
  Growth strain: DH5alpha
  Copy number: Low Copy
Gene/Insert
  Gene/Insert name: HsNot1iso1_841-998
  Species: H. sapiens (human)
  Entrez Gene: CNOT1 (a.k.a. AD-005, CDC39, HPE12, NOT1, NOT1H, VIBOS)
  Cloning method: Unknown
Terms and licenses: Academic/Nonprofit Terms; Industry Terms: Not Available to Industry
Depositor comments: ORF extracted from Uni Prot.; A5YKK6-1 isoform 1 Plasmids from this collection were made available to the research community and donated after the lab closed. Please note that the sequence provided by the depositing laboratory may be theoretical/predicted or based on Sanger sequencing results. There may be discrepancies between sequencing results obtained by Addgene and the depositor sequence. If an Addgene verified sequence is not available, please contact before placing your order to request that our lab fully sequence the plasmid.
How to cite: pnEA-NpM-HsNot1iso1_841-998_Q was a gift from Elisa Izaurralde (Addgene plasmid # 147312 ; http://n2t.net/addgene:147312 ; RRID:Addgene_147312)
